>Addgene plasmid #31329 | pQTEV-PFDN2 | depositor full sequence | sequence record 14360 | Author sequence
CTCGAGAAATCATAAAAAATTTATTTGCTTTGTGAGCGGATAACAATTATAATAGATTCAATTGTGAGCG
GATAACAATTTCACACAGAATTCATTAAAGAGGAGAAATTAACTATGAAACATCACCATCACCATCACCA
TAGCGATTACGACATCCCCACTACTGAGAATCTTTATTTTCAGGGATCCGCGGAGAACAGCGGTCGCGCC
GGCAAGAGCAGCGGGAGCGGCGCGGGGAAGGGGGCGGTGTCCGCAGAGCAGGTGATTGCTGGCTTCAACC
GCCTTCGGCAGGAACAGCGAGGCCTGGCATCCAAAGCAGCTGAGTTGGAGATGGAGTTGAATGAGCACAG
CCTAGTGATCGATACACTGAAGGAGGTAGATGAAACTCGTAAGTGCTACCGCATGGTTGGAGGAGTGCTG
GTGGAGCGAACTGTCAAAGAGGTGCTGCCCGCTTTGGAGAACAACAAGGAGCAGATACAGAAGATCATTG
AGACACTGACACAGCAGCTTCAGGCAAAGGGAAAAGAACTAAATGAATTCCGGGAAAAGCACAACATTCG
TCTCATGGGAGAAGATGAGAAGCCAGCAGCCAAGGAAAACTCAGAAGGGGCTGGGGCTAAGGCCAGCTCA
GCTGGAGTGTTGGTCTCCTAGGCGGCCGCTCGACCTGCAGCCAAGCTTAATTAGCTGAGCTTGGACTCCT
GTTGATAGATCCAGTAATGACCTCAGAACTCCATCTGGATTTGTTCAGAACGCTCGGTTGCCGCCGGGCG
TTTTTTATTGGTGAGAATCCAAGCTAGCTTGGCGAGATTTTCAGGAGCTAAGGAAGCTAAAATGGAGAAA
AAAATCACTGGATATACCACCGTTGATATATCCCAATGGCATCGTAAAGAACATTTTGAGGCATTTCAGT
CAGTTGCTCAATGTACCTATAACCAGACCGTTCAGCTGGATATTACGGCCTTTTTAAAGACCGTAAAGAA
AAATAAGCACAAGTTTTATCCGGCCTTTATTCACATTCTTGCCCGCCTGATGAATGCTCATCCGGAATTT
CGTATGGCAATGAAAGACGGTGAGCTGGTGATATGGGATAGTGTTCACCCTTGTTACACCGTTTTCCATG
AGCAAACTGAAACGTTTTCATCGCTCTGGAGTGAATACCACGACGATTTCCGGCAGTTTCTACACATATA
TTCGCAAGATGTGGCGTGTTACGGTGAAAACCTGGCCTATTTCCCTAAAGGGTTTATTGAGAATATGTTT
TTCGTCTCAGCCAATCCCTGGGTGAGTTTCACCAGTTTTGATTTAAACGTGGCCAATATGGACAACTTCT
TCGCCCCCGTTTTCACCATGGGCAAATATTATACGCAAGGCGACAAGGTGCTGATGCCGCTGGCGATTCA
GGTTCATCATGCCGTTTGTGATGGCTTCCATGTCGGCAGAATGCTTAATGAATTACAACAGTACTGCGAT
GAGTGGCAGGGCGGGGCGTAATTTTTTTAAGGCAGTTATTGGTGCCCTTAAACGCCTGGGGTAATGACTC
TCTAGCTTGAGGCATCAAATAAAACGAAAGGCTCAGTCGAAAGACTGGGCCTTTCGTTTTATCTGTTGTT
TGTCGGTGAACGCTCTCCTGAGTAGGACAAATCCGCCCTCTAGATTACGTGCAGTCGATGATAAGCTGTC
AAACATGAGAATTGTGCCTAATGAGTGAGCTAACTTACATTAATTGCGTTGCGCTCACTGCCCGCTTTCC
AGTCGGGAAACCTGTCGTGCCAGCTGCATTAATGAATCGGCCAACGCGCGGGGAGAGGCGGTTTGCGTAT
TGGGCGCCAGGGTGGTTTTTCTTTTCACCAGTGAGACGGGCAACAGCTGATTGCCCTTCACCGCCTGGCC
CTGAGAGAGTTGCAGCAAGCGGTCCACGCTGGTTTGCCCCAGCAGGCGAAAATCCTGTTTGATGGTGGTT
AACGGCGGGATATAACATGAGCTGTCTTCGGTATCGTCGTATCCCACTACCGAGATATCCGCACCAACGC
GCAGCCCGGACTCGGTAATGGCGCGCATTGCGCCCAGCGCCATCTGATCGTTGGCAACCAGCATCGCAGT
GGGAACGATGCCCTCATTCAGCATTTGCATGGTTTGTTGAAAACCGGACATGGCACTCCAGTCGCCTTCC
CGTTCCGCTATCGGCTGAATTTGATTGCGAGTGAGATATTTATGCCAGCCAGCCAGACGCAGACGCGCCG
AGACAGAACTTAATGGGCCCGCTAACAGCGCGATTTGCTGGTGACCCAATGCGACCAGATGCTCCACGCC
CAGTCGCGTACCGTCTTCATGGGAGAAAATAATACTGTTGATGGGTGTCTGGTCAGAGACATCAAGAAAT
AACGCCGGAACATTAGTGCAGGCAGCTTCCACAGCAATGGCATCCTGGTCATCCAGCGGATAGTTAATGA
TCAGCCCACTGACGCGTTGCGCGAGAAGATTGTGCACCGCCGCTTTACAGGCTTCGACGCCGCTTCGTTC
TACCATCGACACCACCACGCTGGCACCCAGTTGATCGGCGCGAGATTTAATCGCCGCGACAATTTGCGAC
GGCGCGTGCAGGGCCAGACTGGAGGTGGCAACGCCAATCAGCAACGACTGTTTGCCCGCCAGTTGTTGTG
CCACGCGGTTGGGAATGTAATTCAGCTCCGCCATCGCCGCTTCCACTTTTTCCCGCGTTTTCGCAGAAAC
GTGGCTGGCCTGGTTCACCACGCGGGAAACGGTCTGATAAGAGACACCGGCATACTCTGCGACATCGTAT
AACGTTACTGGTTTCACATTCACCACCCTGAATTGACTCTCTTCCGGGCGCTATCATGCCATACCGCGAA
AGGTTTTGCACCATTCGATGGTGTCGGAATTTCGGGCAGCGTTGGGTCCTGGCCACGGGTGCGCATGATC
TAGAGCTGCCTCGCGCGTTTCGGTGATGACGGTGAAAACCTCTGACACATGCAGCTCCCGGAGACGGTCA
CAGCTTGTCTGTAAGCGGATGCCGGGAGCAGACAAGCCCGTCAGGGCGCGTCAGCGGGTGTTGGCGGGTG
TCGGGGCGCAGCCATGACCCAGTCACGTAGCGATAGCGGAGTGTATACTGGCTTAACTATGCGGCATCAG
AGCAGATTGTACTGAGAGTGCACCACATGCGGTGTGAAATACCGCACAGATGCGTAAGGAGAAAATACCG
CATCAGGCGCTCTTCCGCTTCCTCGCTCACTGACTCGCTGCGCTCGGTCGTTCGGCTGCGGCGAGCGGTA
TCAGCTCACTCAAAGGCGGTAATACGGTTATCCACAGAATCAGGGGATAACGCAGGAAAGAACATGTGAG
CAAAAGGCCAGCAAAAGGCCAGGAACCGTAAAAAGGCCGCGTTGCTGGCGTTTTTCCATAGGCTCCGCCC
CCCTGACGAGCATCACAAAAATCGACGCTCAAGTCAGAGGTGGCGAAACCCGACAGGACTATAAAGATAC
CAGGCGTTTCCCCCTGGAAGCTCCCTCGTGCGCTCTCCTGTTCCGACCCTGCCGCTTACCGGATACCTGT
CCGCCTTTCTCCCTTCGGGAAGCGTGGCGCTTTCTCATAGCTCACGCTGTAGGTATCTCAGTTCGGTGTA
GGTCGTTCGCTCCAAGCTGGGCTGTGTGCACGAACCCCCCGTTCAGCCCGACCGCTGCGCCTTATCCGGT
AACTATCGTCTTGAGTCCAACCCGGTAAGACACGACTTATCGCCACTGGCAGCAGCCACTGGTAACAGGA
TTAGCAGAGCGAGGTATGTAGGCGGTGCTACAGAGTTCTTGAAGTGGTGGCCTAACTACGGCTACACTAG
AAGGACAGTATTTGGTATCTGCGCTCTGCTGAAGCCAGTTACCTTCGGAAAAAGAGTTGGTAGCTCTTGA
TCCGGCAAACAAACCACCGCTGGTAGCGGTGGTTTTTTTGTTTGCAAGCAGCAGATTACGCGCAGAAAAA
AAGGATCTCAAGAAGATCCTTTGATCTTTTCTACGGGGTCTGACGCTCAGTGGAACGAAAACTCACGTTA
AGGGATTTTGGTCATGAGATTATCAAAAAGGATCTTCACCTAGATCCTTTTAAATTAAAAATGAAGTTTT
AAATCAATCTAAAGTATATATGAGTAAACTTGGTCTGACAGTTACCAATGCTTAATCAGTGAGGCACCTA
TCTCAGCGATCTGTCTATTTCGTTCATCCATAGTTGCCTGACTCCCCGTCGTGTAGATAACTACGATACG
GGAGGGCTTACCATCTGGCCCCAGTGCTGCAATGATACCGCGAGACCCACGCTCACCGGCTCCAGATTTA
TCAGCAATAAACCAGCCAGCCGGAAGGGCCGAGCGCAGAAGTGGTCCTGCAACTTTATCCGCCTCCATCC
AGTCTATTAATTGTTGCCGGGAAGCTAGAGTAAGTAGTTCGCCAGTTAATAGTTTGCGCAACGTTGTTGC
CATTGCTACAGGCATCGTGGTGTCACGCTCGTCGTTTGGTATGGCTTCATTCAGCTCCGGTTCCCAACGA
TCAAGGCGAGTTACATGATCCCCCATGTTGTGCAAAAAAGCGGTTAGCTCCTTCGGTCCTCCGATCGTTG
TCAGAAGTAAGTTGGCCGCAGTGTTATCACTCATGGTTATGGCAGCACTGCATAATTCTCTTACTGTCAT
GCCATCCGTAAGATGCTTTTCTGTGACTGGTGAGTACTCAACCAAGTCATTCTGAGAATAGTGTATGCGG
CGACCGAGTTGCTCTTGCCCGGCGTCAATACGGGATAATACCGCGCCACATAGCAGAACTTTAAAAGTGC
TCATCATTGGAAAACGTTCTTCGGGGCGAAAACTCTCAAGGATCTTACCGCTGTTGAGATCCAGTTCGAT
GTAACCCACTCGTGCACCCAACTGATCTTCAGCATCTTTTACTTTCACCAGCGTTTCTGGGTGAGCAAAA
ACAGGAAGGCAAAATGCCGCAAAAAAGGGAATAAGGGCGACACGGAAATGTTGAATACTCATACTCTTCC
TTTTTCAATATTATTGAAGCATTTATCAGGGTTATTGTCTCATGAGCGGATACATATTTGAATGTATTTA
GAAAAATAAACAAATAGGGGTTCCGCGCACATTTCCCCGAAAAGTGCCACCTGACGTCTAAGAAACCATT
ATTATCATGACATTAACCTATAAAAATAGGCGTATCACGAGGCCCTTTCGTCTTCAC
Features (pLannotate 1.2.2; 18 found; start..end, strand, type, name):
     10..54      +  promoter       T5 promoter: bacteriophage T5 promoter for E. coli RNA polymerase, with embedded lac operator
     62..78      +  protein_bind   lac operator: The lac repressor binds to the lac operator to inhibit transcription in E. coli. This inhibition can be relieved by adding lactose or isopropyl-β-D-thiogalactopyranoside (IPTG). lac repressor encoded by lacI
    121..141     +  CDS            7xHis: 6xHis affinity tag
    165..185     +  CDS            capTEV™ (fragment): composite tag for in vivo biotinylation, TEV protease cleavage, and 6xHis tagging
    190..648     +  CDS            PFDN2: PFD2_HUMAN - Also known as PFD2. Experimental evidence at protein level: Swiss-Prot protein existence level 1. Binds specifically to cytosolic chaperonin (c-CPN) and transfers target proteins to it. Binds to nascent polypeptide chain and promotes folding in an environment in which there are many competing pathways for nonnative proteins. From Homo sapiens (Human).
    694..788     +  terminator     lambda t0 terminator: transcription terminator from phage lambda
    803..831     +  promoter       cat promoter (fragment): promoter of the E. coli cat gene encoding chloramphenicol acetyltransferase
    832..1488    +  CDS            cat: CAT_ECOLX - Experimental evidence at protein level: Swiss-Prot protein existence level 1. This enzyme is an effector of chloramphenicol resistance in bacteria. From Escherichia coli. This protein is used as a marker in many commonly used cloning vectors, such as pACYC184.
   1556..1642    +  terminator     rrnB T1 terminator: Escherichia coli rrnB; transcription terminator T1 from the E. coli rrnB gene
   1665..1682    -  promoter       tet promoter (fragment): E. coli promoter for tetracycline efflux protein gene
   1701..1722    -  protein_bind   CAP binding site: CAP binding activates transcription in the presence of cAMP. E. coli catabolite activator protein
   1735..2817    -  CDS            lacI: lac repressor; lacI; The lac repressor binds to the lac operator to inhibit transcription in E. coli. This inhibition can be relieved by adding lactose or isopropyl-β-D-thiogalactopyranoside (IPTG).
   2818..2895    -  promoter       lacIq promoter: lacI (mutant); In the lacIq allele, a single base change in the promoter boosts expression of the lacI gene about 10-fold.
   2944..2985    +  CDS            rop (fragment): Rop protein, which maintains plasmids at low copy number; rop
   3087..3227    +  misc_feature   bom: basis of mobility region from pBR322
   3413..4001    -  rep_origin     ori: high-copy-number ColE1/pMB1/pBR322/pUC origin of replication
   4172..5032    -  CDS            AmpR: β-lactamase; bla; confers resistance to ampicillin, carbenicillin, and related antibiotics
   5033..5137    -  promoter       AmpR promoter: bla
