[The description below was written by a language model from this plasmid's Addgene catalogue record and pLannotate feature annotations shown in this document.]
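Description:
pQTEV-PFDN2 is a bacterial expression plasmid that produces human prefoldin subunit 2 (PFDN2) in E. coli as an N-terminally tagged recombinant protein. It is built on pQTEV, a roughly 4.7 kb derivative of the Qiagen pQE-2 vector, and the depositor's full sequence is 5,237 nt. The plasmid replicates from a ColE1/pMB1-type origin, with an adjacent pBR322 bom region and only a fragment of rop. It is selected with ampicillin through the β-lactamase gene and its native promoter. A cat (chloramphenicol acetyltransferase) sequence sits downstream of the expression cassette. The annotation reads it as a coding sequence, but the depositor states that it is inactive, so it should not be treated as a usable marker.

Transcription of the insert is driven by the phage T5 promoter, which is recognised by E. coli RNA polymerase and is controlled by lac operator sequences. The plasmid also carries lacI under the lacIq promoter, so it supplies its own repressor and expression can be induced with IPTG. The open reading frame begins with a 7xHis affinity tag followed by a TEV protease recognition site, which allows the tag to be removed after metal-affinity purification. The PFDN2 insert, recorded as 537 bp, was cloned between BamHI and NotI sites that both remain intact. The lambda t0 terminator follows the insert, and an rrnB T1 terminator lies after the cat region.

The clone belongs to a public catalogue of human protein expression constructs generated for structural genomics. It is supplied in the Rosetta strain, which also harbours the separate chloramphenicol-resistant pRARE plasmid providing rare tRNAs. Repository quality-control sequencing found a small deletion in the vector downstream of the insert, reported not to affect any features.
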