Addgene plasmid #31329: pQTEV-PFDN2
Depositing lab: Konrad Buessow. Depositing organization: Max Planck Institute for Molecular Genetics. Publication: Structural genomics of human proteins--target selection and generation of a public catalogue of expression clones. Bussow K, Scheich C, Sievert V, Harttig U, Schultz J, Simon B, Bork P, Lehrach H, Heinemann U. Microb Cell Fact. 2005 Jul 5;4:21. doi: 10.1186/1475-2859-4-21. PubMed 15998469.
Backbone
  Vector backbone: pQTEV
  Backbone size w/o insert (bp): 4700
  Vector type: Bacterial Expression
Growth in bacteria
  Bacterial resistance: Ampicillin, 100 μg/mL
  Growth temperature: 37°C
  Growth strain: Rosetta
  Copy number: Unknown
Gene/Insert
  Gene/Insert name: prefoldin 2 (alt name: PSFEp250D112)
  Species: H. sapiens (human)
  Insert size (bp): 537
  GenBank ID: DQ000555
  Entrez Gene: PFDN2 (a.k.a. PFD2)
  Tag / fusion protein: His (N terminal on backbone); TEV (N terminal on backbone)
  Cloning method: Restriction Enzyme; 5′ cloning site BamHI (not destroyed); 3′ cloning site NotI (not destroyed)
  Sequencing primers: 5′ TGAGCGGATAACAATTTCACACAG; 3′ GGCAACCGAGCGTTCTGAAC
Terms and licenses: Academic/Nonprofit Terms; Industry Terms: Not Available to Industry
Depositor comments: The vector pQTEV is derived from Qiagen pQE-2 and contains an inactive chloramphenicol resistance gene sequence. The Rosetta bacterial strain contains an additional plasmid. The second plasmid, pRARE, provides rare tRNAs for overexpression of recombinant proteins. It has 4694 bp and is chloramphenicol resistence. Please note that Addgene's quality control sequence shows a small deletion in the vector region downstream of insert; the deletion does not affect any features in this construct.
How to cite: pQTEV-PFDN2 was a gift from Konrad Buessow (Addgene plasmid # 31329 ; http://n2t.net/addgene:31329 ; RRID:Addgene_31329)
