>Addgene plasmid #31329 | pQTEV-PFDN2 | addgene partial sequence | sequence record 61057 | pQE-Fwd 5'-CCCGAAAAGTGCCACCTG-3'
AAATAGGCGTATCACGAGGCCCTTTCGTCTTCACCTCGAGAAATCATAAAAAATTTATTTGCTTTGTGAG
CGGATAACAATTATAATAGATTCAATTGTGAGCGGATAACAATTTCACACAGAATTCATTAAAGAGGAGA
AATTAACTATGAAACATCACCATCACCATCACCATAGCGATTACGACATCCCCACTACTGAGAATCTTTA
TTTTCAGGGATCCGCGGAGAACAGCGGTCGCGCCGGCAAGAGCAGCGGGAGCGGCGCGGGGAAGGGGGCG
GTGTCCGCAGAGCAGGTGATTGCTGGCTTCAACCGCCTTCGGCAGGAACAGCGAGGCCTGGCATCCAAAG
CAGCTGAGTTGGAGATGGAGTTGAATGAGCACAGCCTAGTGATCGATACACTGAAGGAGGTAGATGAAAC
TCGTAAGTGCTACCGCATGGTTGGAGGAGTGCTGGTGGAGCGAACTGTCAAAGAGGTGCTGCCCGCTTTG
GAGAACAACAAGGAGCAGATACAGAAGATCATTGAGACACTGACACAGCAGCTTCAGGCAAAGGGAAAAG
AACTAAATGAATTCCGGGAAAAGCACAACATTCGTCTCATGGGAGAAGATGAGAAGCCAGCAGCCAAGGA
AAACTCAGAAGGGGCTGGGGCTAAGGCCAGCTCAGCTGGAGTGTTGGTCTCCTAGGGACCAAGGCCTTTG
CATTTTTTTCTACCCTGACTCCCACTTCTAATTTCTCTTTATTGTTATTATTATTATTTTCTCTGCTATT
GTAATATTTTTTTGTTAATTAAATGTT
